Addgene plasmid #80599: pLenti6-DCX-EGFP
Purpose: pLenti6 destination vector encoding C-terminally EGFP-tagged human doublecortin (DCX; GenBank: NM_178152)
Depositing lab: Torsten Wittmann. Depositing organization: University of California, San Francisco (UCSF). Publication: Doublecortin Is Excluded from Growing Microtubule Ends and Recognizes the GDP-Microtubule Lattice. Ettinger A, van Haren J, Ribeiro SA, Wittmann T. Curr Biol. 2016 Jun 20;26(12):1549-55. doi: 10.1016/j.cub.2016.04.020. Epub 2016 May 26. PubMed 27238282.
Backbone
  Vector backbone: pLenti6/V5-DEST
  Backbone manufacturer: Invitrogen
  Backbone size w/o insert (bp): 8500
  Total vector size (bp): 9019
  Vector type: Lentiviral
  Selectable markers: Blasticidin
Growth in bacteria
  Bacterial resistance: Ampicillin, 100 μg/mL
  Growth temperature: 37°C
  Growth strain: Stbl3
  Copy number: Unknown
Gene/Insert
  Gene/Insert name: Doublecortin (alt name: DCX)
  Species: H. sapiens (human)
  Insert size (bp): 1095
  GenBank ID: NM_178152
  Entrez Gene: DCX (a.k.a. DBCN, DC, LISX, SCLH, XLIS)
  Promoter: CMV
  Tag / fusion protein: EGFP (C terminal on insert)
  Cloning method: Gateway Cloning
  Sequencing primers: 5′ CMV forward (CGCAAATGGGCGGTAGGCGTG); 3′ EGFP N reverse (cgtcgccgtccagctcgaccag)
Resource information
  A portion of this plasmid was derived from a plasmid made by: The original DCX sequence comes from Addgene Plasmid #32851
Terms and licenses: Academic/Nonprofit Terms; Industry Terms: Not Available to Industry
How to cite: pLenti6-DCX-EGFP was a gift from Torsten Wittmann (Addgene plasmid # 80599 ; http://n2t.net/addgene:80599 ; RRID:Addgene_80599)
