[The description below was written by a language model from this plasmid's Addgene catalogue record and pLannotate feature annotations shown in this document.]
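Description:
pLenti6-DCX-EGFP is an HIV-1-based lentiviral expression plasmid built on the Invitrogen pLenti6/V5-DEST backbone, into which a human doublecortin (DCX) coding sequence fused at its C terminus to EGFP was introduced by Gateway recombination. It is about 9.0 kb and is maintained in E. coli through a high-copy ColE1/pUC-type origin with ampicillin resistance. An f1 origin and remnants of a lacZα/lac promoter region are also present in the bacterial backbone.

The viral portion has a self-inactivating design. A hybrid RSV promoter/truncated 5' LTR drives production of the genomic RNA in packaging cells. It is followed by the Ψ packaging signal with a partial gag sequence, the Rev response element for Rev-dependent nuclear export, and a ΔU3 3' LTR that disables LTR promoter activity after integration. Between the LTRs, the CMV enhancer/promoter drives the 1,095 bp DCX open reading frame, joined through a short linker region to the fluorescent protein, and the whole unit is flanked by attB1 and attB2 sites left by the Gateway reaction. The annotation identifies the fluorescent protein as mEGFP, the monomeric A206K variant, whereas the catalogue entry simply calls it EGFP. The backbone's V5 epitope lies downstream of attB2, but the record does not indicate that it is part of the fusion. A second cassette, with SV40 and EM7 promoters driving blasticidin S deaminase, allows blasticidin selection of transduced mammalian cells.

The construct suits stable or transient expression of fluorescently labelled doublecortin, a microtubule-associated protein involved in neuronal migration. The associated publication concerns how DCX recognises the microtubule lattice and is excluded from growing microtubule ends.
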