Features (pLannotate 1.2.2; 35 found; start..end, strand, type, name):
      3..229     +  promoter       RSV promoter: Rous sarcoma virus enhancer/promoter
    230..410     +  LTR            5' LTR (truncated): truncated 5' long terminal repeat (LTR) from HIV-1
    457..582     +  misc_feature   HIV-1 Ψ: packaging signal of human immunodeficiency virus type 1
    566..929     +  CDS            HIV-1 gag (fragment): gag protein from human immunodeficiency virus 1; gag
   1075..1308    +  misc_feature   RRE: The Rev response element (RRE) of HIV-1 allows for Rev-dependent mRNA export from the nucleus to the cytoplasm.
   1685..1785    +  CDS            Rev (fragment): human immunodeficiency virus 1 (HIV-1) Rev protein; rev; enhances nuclear export of unspliced and incompletely spliced viral mRNAs
   1786..1806    -  misc_feature   MCS (fragment): pBluescript multiple cloning site
   1816..2119    +  enhancer       CMV enhancer: human cytomegalovirus immediate early enhancer
   2120..2323    +  promoter       CMV promoter: human cytomegalovirus (CMV) immediate early promoter
   2332..2391    +  CDS            UL126 (fragment): UL126_HCMVA - Protein predicted: Swiss-Prot protein existence level 4. From Human cytomegalovirus (strain AD169) (HHV-5) (Human herpesvirus 5).
   2439..2463    +  protein_bind   attB1: mutant version of attB; recombination site for the Gateway® BP reaction BP Clonase™
   2472..2513    +  misc_feature   MCS (fragment): multiple cloning site
   2534..3628    +  CDS            DCX: DCX_HUMAN - Also known as DBCN, LISX. Experimental evidence at protein level: Swiss-Prot protein existence level 1. Microtubule-associated protein required for initial steps of neuronal dispersion and cortex lamination during cerebral cortex development. May act by competing with the putative neuronal protein kinase DCLK1 in binding to a target protein. May in that way participate in a signaling pathway that is crucial for neuronal interaction before and during migration, possibly as part of a calcium ion-dependent signal transduction pathway. May be part with PAFAH1B1/LIS-1 of overlapping, bu
   3649..3684    +  misc_feature   MCS (fragment): multiple cloning site
   3698..4417    +  CDS            mEGFP: enhanced GFP with monomerizing A206K mutation (Zacharias et al., 2002) mammalian codon-optimized
   4452..4476    -  protein_bind   attB2: mutant version of attB; recombination site for the Gateway® BP reaction BP Clonase™
   4529..4570    +  CDS            V5 tag: epitope tag from simian virus 5
   4612..4941    +  promoter       SV40 promoter: SV40 enhancer and early promoter
   4989..5036    +  promoter       EM7 promoter: synthetic bacterial promoter&nbsp
   5055..5453    +  CDS            BSD: blasticidin S deaminase; Aspergillus terreus BSD; confers resistance to blasticidin
   5470..5538    +  CDS            nef (fragment): NEF_HV1Z2 - Experimental evidence at protein level: Swiss-Prot protein existence level 1. Extracellular Nef protein targets CD4(+) T-lymphocytes for apoptosis by interacting with CXCR4 surface receptors. From Human immunodeficiency virus type 1 group M subtype D (isolate Z2/CDC-Z34) (HIV-1).
   5540..5773    +  LTR            3' LTR (ΔU3): self-inactivating 3' long terminal repeat (LTR) from HIV-1
   5845..5966    +  polyA_signal   SV40 poly(A) signal: SV40 polyadenylation signal
   6006..6141    +  rep_origin     SV40 ori: SV40 origin of replication
   6162..6180    -  promoter       T7 promoter: promoter for bacteriophage T7 RNA polymerase
   6188..6343    +  CDS            lacZα (fragment): LacZα fragment of β-galactosidase; lacZ fragment
   6348..6776    +  rep_origin     f1 ori (sequence partly withheld): f1 bacteriophage origin of replication; arrow indicates direction of (+) strand synthesis
   6829..6933    +  promoter       AmpR promoter: bla
   6934..7794    +  CDS            AmpR: β-lactamase; bla; confers resistance to ampicillin, carbenicillin, and related antibiotics
   7965..8553    +  rep_origin     ori: high-copy-number ColE1/pMB1/pBR322/pUC origin of replication
   8736..8828    +  CDS            lacI (fragment): lac repressor; lacI; The lac repressor binds to the lac operator to inhibit transcription in E. coli. This inhibition can be relieved by adding lactose or isopropyl-β-D-thiogalactopyranoside (IPTG).
   8841..8862    +  protein_bind   CAP binding site: CAP binding activates transcription in the presence of cAMP. E. coli catabolite activator protein
   8877..8907    +  promoter       lac promoter: promoter for the E. coli lac operon
   8915..8931    +  protein_bind   lac operator: The lac repressor binds to the lac operator to inhibit transcription in E. coli. This inhibition can be relieved by adding lactose or isopropyl-β-D-thiogalactopyranoside (IPTG). lac repressor encoded by lacI
   8976..8994    +  promoter       T3 promoter: promoter for bacteriophage T3 RNA polymerase
>Addgene plasmid #80599 | pLenti6-DCX-EGFP | depositor full sequence | sequence record 151827 | Assembled sequence of the full plasmid
AATGTAGTCTTATGCAATACTCTTGTAGTCTTGCAACATGGTAACGATGAGTTAGCAACATGCCTTACAA
GGAGAGAAAAAGCACCGTGCATGCCGATTGGTGGAAGTAAGGTGGTACGATCGTGCCTTATTAGGAAGGC
AACAGACGGGTCTGACATGGATTGGACGAACCACTGAATTGCCGCATTGCAGAGATATTGTATTTAAGTG
CCTAGCTCGATACATAAACGGGTCTCTCTGGTTAGACCAGATCTGAGCCTGGGAGCTCTCTGGCTAACTA
GGGAACCCACTGCTTAAGCCTCAATAAAGCTTGCCTTGAGTGCTTCAAGTAGTGTGTGCCCGTCTGTTGT
GTGACTCTGGTAACTAGAGATCCCTCAGACCCTTTTAGTCAGTGTGGAAAATCTCTAGCAGTGGCGCCCG
AACAGGGACTTGAAAGCGAAAGGGAAACCAGAGGAGCTCTCTCGACGCAGGACTCGGCTTGCTGAAGCGC
GCACGGCAAGAGGCGAGGGGCGGCGACTGGTGAGTACGCCAAAAATTTTGACTAGCGGAGGCTAGAAGGA
GAGAGATGGGTGCGAGAGCGTCAGTATTAAGCGGGGGAGAATTAGATCGCGATGGGAAAAAATTCGGTTA
AGGCCAGGGGGAAAGAAAAAATATAAATTAAAACATATAGTATGGGCAAGCAGGGAGCTAGAACGATTCG
CAGTTAATCCTGGCCTGTTAGAAACATCAGAAGGCTGTAGACAAATACTGGGACAGCTACAACCATCCCT
TCAGACAGGATCAGAAGAACTTAGATCATTATATAATACAGTAGCAACCCTCTATTGTGTGCATCAAAGG
ATAGAGATAAAAGACACCAAGGAAGCTTTAGACAAGATAGAGGAAGAGCAAAACAAAAGTAAGACCACCG
CACAGCAAGCGGCCGCTGATCTTCAGACCTGGAGGAGGAGATATGAGGGACAATTGGAGAAGTGAATTAT
ATAAATATAAAGTAGTAAAAATTGAACCATTAGGAGTAGCACCCACCAAGGCAAAGAGAAGAGTGGTGCA
GAGAGAAAAAAGAGCAGTGGGAATAGGAGCTTTGTTCCTTGGGTTCTTGGGAGCAGCAGGAAGCACTATG
GGCGCAGCGTCAATGACGCTGACGGTACAGGCCAGACAATTATTGTCTGGTATAGTGCAGCAGCAGAACA
ATTTGCTGAGGGCTATTGAGGCGCAACAGCATCTGTTGCAACTCACAGTCTGGGGCATCAAGCAGCTCCA
GGCAAGAATCCTGGCTGTGGAAAGATACCTAAAGGATCAACAGCTCCTGGGGATTTGGGGTTGCTCTGGA
AAACTCATTTGCACCACTGCTGTGCCTTGGAATGCTAGTTGGAGTAATAAATCTCTGGAACAGATTTGGA
ATCACACGACCTGGATGGAGTGGGACAGAGAAATTAACAATTACACAAGCTTAATACACTCCTTAATTGA
AGAATCGCAAAACCAGCAAGAAAAGAATGAACAAGAATTATTGGAATTAGATAAATGGGCAAGTTTGTGG
AATTGGTTTAACATAACAAATTGGCTGTGGTATATAAAATTATTCATAATGATAGTAGGAGGCTTGGTAG
GTTTAAGAATAGTTTTTGCTGTACTTTCTATAGTGAATAGAGTTAGGCAGGGATATTCACCATTATCGTT
TCAGACCCACCTCCCAACCCCGAGGGGACCCGACAGGCCCGAAGGAATAGAAGAAGAAGGTGGAGAGAGA
GACAGAGACAGATCCATTCGATTAGTGAACGGATCTCGACGGTATCGATAAGCTTGGGAGTTCCGCGTTA
CATAACTTACGGTAAATGGCCCGCCTGGCTGACCGCCCAACGACCCCCGCCCATTGACGTCAATAATGAC
GTATGTTCCCATAGTAACGCCAATAGGGACTTTCCATTGACGTCAATGGGTGGAGTATTTACGGTAAACT
GCCCACTTGGCAGTACATCAAGTGTATCATATGCCAAGTACGCCCCCTATTGACGTCAATGACGGTAAAT
GGCCCGCCTGGCATTATGCCCAGTACATGACCTTATGGGACTTTCCTACTTGGCAGTACATCTACGTATT
AGTCATCGCTATTACCATGGTGATGCGGTTTTGGCAGTACATCAATGGGCGTGGATAGCGGTTTGACTCA
CGGGGATTTCCAAGTCTCCACCCCATTGACGTCAATGGGAGTTTGTTTTGGCACCAAAATCAACGGGACT
TTCCAAAATGTCGTAACAACTCCGCCCCATTGACGCAAATGGGCGGTAGGCGTGTACGGTGGGAGGTCTA
TATAAGCAGAGCTCGTTTAGTGACCGTCAGATCGCCTGGAGACGCCATCCACGCTGTTTTGACCTCCATA
GAAGACACCGACTCTAGAGGATCCACTAGTCCAGTGTGGTGGAATTCTGCAGATATCAACAAGTTTGTAC
AAAAAAGCAGGCTCCGCGGCCCTAGCGCTACCGGACTCAGATCTCGAGCTCAAGCTTCGAATTAATTCGC
CCTTCTCGGTACCATGGAACTTGATTTTGGACACTTTGACGAAAGAGATAAGACATCCAGGAACATGCGA
GGCTCCCGGATGAATGGGTTGCCTAGCCCCACTCACAGCGCCCACTGTAGCTTCTACCGAACCAGAACCT
TGCAGGCACTGAGTAATGAGAAGAAAGCCAAGAAGGTACGTTTCTACCGCAATGGGGACCGCTACTTCAA
GGGGATTGTGTACGCTGTGTCCTCTGACCGTTTTCGCAGCTTTGACGCCTTGCTGGCTGACCTGACGCGA
TCTCTGTCCGACAACATCAACCTGCCTCAGGGAGTGCGTTACATTTACACCATTGATGGATCCAGGAAGA
TCGGAAGCATGGATGAACTGGAGGAAGGGGAAAGCTATGTCTGTTCCTCAGACAACTTCTTTAAAAAGGT
GGAGTACACCAAGAATGTCAATCCCAACTGGTCTGTCAACGTAAAAACATCTGCCAATATGAAAGCCCCC
CAGTCTTTGGCTAGCAGCAACAGTGCACAGGCCAGGGAGAACAAGGACTTTGTGCGCCCCAAGCTGGTTA
CCATCATCCGCAGTGGGGTGAAGCCTCGGAAGGCTGTGCGTGTGCTTCTGAACAAGAAGACAGCCCACTC
TTTTGAGCAAGTCCTCACTGATATCACAGAAGCCATCAAACTGGAGACCGGGGTTGTCAAAAAACTCTAC
ACTCTGGATGGAAAACAGGTAACTTGTCTCCATGATTTCTTTGGTGATGATGATGTGTTTATTGCCTGTG
GTCCTGAAAAATTTCGCTATGCTCAGGATGATTTTTCTCTGGATGAAAATGAATGCCGAGTCATGAAGGG
AAACCCATCAGCCACAGCTGGCCCAAAGGCATCCCCAACACCTCAGAAGACTTCAGCCAAGAGCCCTGGT
CCTATGCGCCGAAGCAAGTCTCCAGCTGACTCAGGTAACGACCAAGACGCAAACGGAACCTCCAGCAGCC
AGCTCTCTACCCCCAAGTCTAAGCAGTCTCCCATCTCTACGCCCACCAGTCCTGGCAGCCTCCGGAAGCA
CAAGGACCTGTACCTGCCTCTGTCCTTGGATGACTCGGACTCGCTTGGTGATTCCATGGGTACCAAGAAG
GGCGAATTAATTCTGCAGTCGACGGTACCGCGGGCCCGGGATCCACCGGTCGCCACCATGGTGAGCAAGG
GCGAGGAGCTGTTCACCGGGGTGGTGCCCATCCTGGTCGAGCTGGACGGCGACGTAAACGGCCACAAGTT
CAGCGTGTCCGGCGAGGGCGAGGGCGATGCCACCTACGGCAAGCTGACCCTGAAGTTCATCTGCACCACC
GGCAAGCTGCCCGTGCCCTGGCCCACCCTCGTGACCACCCTGACCTACGGCGTGCAGTGCTTCAGCCGCT
ACCCCGACCACATGAAGCAGCACGACTTCTTCAAGTCCGCCATGCCCGAAGGCTACGTCCAGGAGCGCAC
CATCTTCTTCAAGGACGACGGCAACTACAAGACCCGCGCCGAGGTGAAGTTCGAGGGCGACACCCTGGTG
AACCGCATCGAGCTGAAGGGCATCGACTTCAAGGAGGACGGCAACATCCTGGGGCACAAGCTGGAGTACA
ACTACAACAGCCACAACGTCTATATCATGGCCGACAAGCAGAAGAACGGCATCAAGGTGAACTTCAAGAT
CCGCCACAACATCGAGGACGGCAGCGTGCAGCTCGCCGACCACTACCAGCAGAACACCCCCATCGGCGAC
GGCCCCGTGCTGCTGCCCGACAACCACTACCTGAGCACCCAGTCCAAGCTGAGCAAAGACCCCAACGAGA
AGCGCGATCACATGGTCCTGCTGGAGTTCGTGACCGCCGCCGGGATCACTCTCGGCATGGACGAGCTGTA
CAAGTAAAGCGGCCTCGAGGGTACCAAGGGTGGGCGCGCCGACCCAGCTTTCTTGTACAAAGTGGTTGAT
ATCCAGCACAGTGGCGGCCGCTCGAGTCTAGAGGGCCCGCGGTTCGAAGGTAAGCCTATCCCTAACCCTC
TCCTCGGTCTCGATTCTACGCGTACCGGTTAGTAATGAGTTTGGAATTAATTCTGTGGAATGTGTGTCAG
TTAGGGTGTGGAAAGTCCCCAGGCTCCCCAGCAGGCAGAAGTATGCAAAGCATGCATCTCAATTAGTCAG
CAACCAGGTGTGGAAAGTCCCCAGGCTCCCCAGCAGGCAGAAGTATGCAAAGCATGCATCTCAATTAGTC
AGCAACCATAGTCCCGCCCCTAACTCCGCCCATCCCGCCCCTAACTCCGCCCAGTTCCGCCCATTCTCCG
CCCCATGGCTGACTAATTTTTTTTATTTATGCAGAGGCCGAGGCCGCCTCTGCCTCTGAGCTATTCCAGA
AGTAGTGAGGAGGCTTTTTTGGAGGCCTAGGCTTTTGCAAAAAGCTCCCGGGAGCTTGTATATCCATTTT
CGGATCTGATCAGCACGTGTTGACAATTAATCATCGGCATAGTATATCGGCATAGTATAATACGACAAGG
TGAGGAACTAAACCATGGCCAAGCCTTTGTCTCAAGAAGAATCCACCCTCATTGAAAGAGCAACGGCTAC
AATCAACAGCATCCCCATCTCTGAAGACTACAGCGTCGCCAGCGCAGCTCTCTCTAGCGACGGCCGCATC
TTCACTGGTGTCAATGTATATCATTTTACTGGGGGACCTTGTGCAGAACTCGTGGTGCTGGGCACTGCTG
CTGCTGCGGCAGCTGGCAACCTGACTTGTATCGTCGCGATCGGAAATGAGAACAGGGGCATCTTGAGCCC
CTGCGGACGGTGCCGACAGGTGCTTCTCGATCTGCATCCTGGGATCAAAGCCATAGTGAAGGACAGTGAT
GGACAGCCGACGGCAGTTGGGATTCGTGAATTGCTGCCCTCTGGTTATGTGTGGGAGGGCTAAGCACAAT
TCGAGCTCGGTACCTTTAAGACCAATGACTTACAAGGCAGCTGTAGATCTTAGCCACTTTTTAAAAGAAA
AGGGGGGACTGGAAGGGCTAATTCACTCCCAACGAAGACAAGATCTGCTTTTTGCTTGTACTGGGTCTCT
CTGGTTAGACCAGATCTGAGCCTGGGAGCTCTCTGGCTAACTAGGGAACCCACTGCTTAAGCCTCAATAA
AGCTTGCCTTGAGTGCTTCAAGTAGTGTGTGCCCGTCTGTTGTGTGACTCTGGTAACTAGAGATCCCTCA
GACCCTTTTAGTCAGTGTGGAAAATCTCTAGCAGTAGTAGTTCATGTCATCTTATTATTCAGTATTTATA
ACTTGCAAAGAAATGAATATCAGAGAGTGAGAGGAACTTGTTTATTGCAGCTTATAATGGTTACAAATAA
AGCAATAGCATCACAAATTTCACAAATAAAGCATTTTTTTCACTGCATTCTAGTTGTGGTTTGTCCAAAC
TCATCAATGTATCTTATCATGTCTGGCTCTAGCTATCCCGCCCCTAACTCCGCCCATCCCGCCCCTAACT
CCGCCCAGTTCCGCCCATTCTCCGCCCCATGGCTGACTAATTTTTTTTATTTATGCAGAGGCCGAGGCCG
CCTCGGCCTCTGAGCTATTCCAGAAGTAGTGAGGAGGCTTTTTTGGAGGCCTAGGGACGTACCCAATTCG
CCCTATAGTGAGTCGTATTACGCGCGCTCACTGGCCGTCGTTTTACAACGTCGTGACTGGGAAAACCCTG
GCGTTACCCAACTTAATCGCCTTGCAGCACATCCCCCTTTCGCCAGCTGGCGTAATAGCGAAGAGGCCCG
CACCGATCGCCCTTCCCAACAGTTGCGCAGCCTGAATGGCGAATGGG
[124 nt withheld, positions 6348-6471]
C
[91 nt withheld, positions 6473-6563]
A
[49 nt withheld, positions 6565-6613]
CCTTTGACGTTGGAGTCCACGTTCTTT
[37 nt withheld, positions 6641-6677]
ACCCTATCTCGGTCTATTCTTTTGATTTATAAGGGATTTTGCCGATTTCGGCCTATTGGTTAAAAAATGA
GCTGATTTAACAAAAATTTAACGCGAATTTTAACAAAATATTAACGCTTACAATTTAGGTGGCACTTTTC
GGGGAAATGTGCGCGGAACCCCTATTTGTTTATTTTTCTAAATACATTCAAATATGTATCCGCTCATGAG
ACAATAACCCTGATAAATGCTTCAATAATATTGAAAAAGGAAGAGTATGAGTATTCAACATTTCCGTGTC
GCCCTTATTCCCTTTTTTGCGGCATTTTGCCTTCCTGTTTTTGCTCACCCAGAAACGCTGGTGAAAGTAA
AAGATGCTGAAGATCAGTTGGGTGCACGAGTGGGTTACATCGAACTGGATCTCAACAGCGGTAAGATCCT
TGAGAGTTTTCGCCCCGAAGAACGTTTTCCAATGATGAGCACTTTTAAAGTTCTGCTATGTGGCGCGGTA
TTATCCCGTATTGACGCCGGGCAAGAGCAACTCGGTCGCCGCATACACTATTCTCAGAATGACTTGGTTG
AGTACTCACCAGTCACAGAAAAGCATCTTACGGATGGCATGACAGTAAGAGAATTATGCAGTGCTGCCAT
AACCATGAGTGATAACACTGCGGCCAACTTACTTCTGACAACGATCGGAGGACCGAAGGAGCTAACCGCT
TTTTTGCACAACATGGGGGATCATGTAACTCGCCTTGATCGTTGGGAACCGGAGCTGAATGAAGCCATAC
CAAACGACGAGCGTGACACCACGATGCCTGTAGCAATGGCAACAACGTTGCGCAAACTATTAACTGGCGA
ACTACTTACTCTAGCTTCCCGGCAACAATTAATAGACTGGATGGAGGCGGATAAAGTTGCAGGACCACTT
CTGCGCTCGGCCCTTCCGGCTGGCTGGTTTATTGCTGATAAATCTGGAGCCGGTGAGCGTGGGTCTCGCG
GTATCATTGCAGCACTGGGGCCAGATGGTAAGCCCTCCCGTATCGTAGTTATCTACACGACGGGGAGTCA
GGCAACTATGGATGAACGAAATAGACAGATCGCTGAGATAGGTGCCTCACTGATTAAGCATTGGTAACTG
TCAGACCAAGTTTACTCATATATACTTTAGATTGATTTAAAACTTCATTTTTAATTTAAAAGGATCTAGG
TGAAGATCCTTTTTGATAATCTCATGACCAAAATCCCTTAACGTGAGTTTTCGTTCCACTGAGCGTCAGA
CCCCGTAGAAAAGATCAAAGGATCTTCTTGAGATCCTTTTTTTCTGCGCGTAATCTGCTGCTTGCAAACA
AAAAAACCACCGCTACCAGCGGTGGTTTGTTTGCCGGATCAAGAGCTACCAACTCTTTTTCCGAAGGTAA
CTGGCTTCAGCAGAGCGCAGATACCAAATACTGTTCTTCTAGTGTAGCCGTAGTTAGGCCACCACTTCAA
GAACTCTGTAGCACCGCCTACATACCTCGCTCTGCTAATCCTGTTACCAGTGGCTGCTGCCAGTGGCGAT
AAGTCGTGTCTTACCGGGTTGGACTCAAGACGATAGTTACCGGATAAGGCGCAGCGGTCGGGCTGAACGG
GGGGTTCGTGCACACAGCCCAGCTTGGAGCGAACGACCTACACCGAACTGAGATACCTACAGCGTGAGCT
ATGAGAAAGCGCCACGCTTCCCGAAGGGAGAAAGGCGGACAGGTATCCGGTAAGCGGCAGGGTCGGAACA
GGAGAGCGCACGAGGGAGCTTCCAGGGGGAAACGCCTGGTATCTTTATAGTCCTGTCGGGTTTCGCCACC
TCTGACTTGAGCGTCGATTTTTGTGATGCTCGTCAGGGGGGCGGAGCCTATGGAAAAACGCCAGCAACGC
GGCCTTTTTACGGTTCCTGGCCTTTTGCTGGCCTTTTGCTCACATGTTCTTTCCTGCGTTATCCCCTGAT
TCTGTGGATAACCGTATTACCGCCTTTGAGTGAGCTGATACCGCTCGCCGCAGCCGAACGACCGAGCGCA
GCGAGTCAGTGAGCGAGGAAGCGGAAGAGCGCCCAATACGCAAACCGCCTCTCCCCGCGCGTTGGCCGAT
TCATTAATGCAGCTGGCACGACAGGTTTCCCGACTGGAAAGCGGGCAGTGAGCGCAACGCAATTAATGTG
AGTTAGCTCACTCATTAGGCACCCCAGGCTTTACACTTTATGCTTCCGGCTCGTATGTTGTGTGGAATTG
TGAGCGGATAACAATTTCACACAGGAAACAGCTATGACCATGATTACGCCAAGCGCGCAATTAACCCTCA
CTAAAGGGAACAAAAGCTGGAGCTGCAAGCTT
