>Addgene plasmid #80599 | pLenti6-DCX-EGFP | depositor partial sequence | sequence record 151826 | Sequenced from EGFP-N reverse primer (gtcgccgtccagctcgaccag)
TGGAATCACCAAGCGAGTCCGAGTCATCCAAGGACAGAGGCAGGTACAGGTCCTTGTGCTTCCGGAGGCT
GCCAGGACTGGTGGGCGTAGAGATGGGAGACTGCTTAGACTTGGGGGTAGAGAGCTGGCTGCTGGAGGTT
CCGTTTGCGTCTTGGTCGTTACCTGAGTCAGCTGGAGACTTGCTTCGGCGCATAGGACCAGGGCTCTTGG
CTGAAGTCTTCTGAGGTGTTGGGGATGCCTTTGGGCCAGCTGTGGCTGATGGGTTTCCCTTCATGACTCG
GCATTCATTTTCATCCAGAGAAAAATCATCCTGAGCATAGCGAAATTTTTCAGGACCACAGGCAATAAAC
ACATCATCATCACCAAAGAAATCATGGAGACAAGTTACCTGTTTTCCATCCAGAGTGTAGAGTTTTTTGA
CAACCCCGGTCTCCAGTTTGATGGCTTCTGTGATATCAGTGAGGACTTGCTCAAAAGAGTGGGCTGTCTT
CTTGTTCAGAAGCACACGCACAGCCTTCCGAGGCTTCACCCCACTGCGGATGATGGTAACCAGCTTGGGG
CGCACAAAGTCCTTGTTCTCCCTGGCCTGTGCACTGTTGCTGCTAGCCAAAGACTGGGGGGCTTTCATAT
TGGCAGATGTTTTTACGTTGACAGACCAGTTGGGATTGACATTCTTGGTGTACTCCACCTTTTTAAAGAA
GTTGTCTGAGGAACAGACATAGCTTTCCCCTTCCTCCAGTTCATCCATGCTTCCGATCTTCCTGGATCCA
TCAATGGTGTAAATGTAACGCACTCCCTGAGGCAGGTTGATGTTGTCGGACAGAGATCGCGTCAG
