>Addgene plasmid #80599 | pLenti6-DCX-EGFP | addgene partial sequence | sequence record 157206 | EGFP-N 5'-CGTCGCCGTCCAGCTCGACCAG-3'
CTCGCCCTTGCTCACCATGGTGGCGACCGGTGGATCCCGGGCCCGCGGTACCGTCGACTGCAGAATTAAT
TCGCCCTTCTTGGTACCCATGGAATCACCAAGCGAGTCCGAGTCATCCAAGGACAGAGGCAGGTACAGGT
CCTTGTGCTTCCGGAGGCTGCCAGGACTGGTGGGCGTAGAGATGGGAGACTGCTTAGACTTGGGGGTAGA
GAGCTGGCTGCTGGAGGTTCCGTTTGCGTCTTGGTCGTTACCTGAGTCAGCTGGAGACTTGCTTCGGCGC
ATAGGACCAGGGCTCTTGGCTGAAGTCTTCTGAGGTGTTGGGGATGCCTTTGGGCCAGCTGTGGCTGATG
GGTTTCCCTTCATGACTCGGCATTCATTTTCATCCAGAGAAAAATCATCCTGAGCATAGCGAAATTTTTC
AGGACCACAGGCAATAAACACATCATCATCACCAAAGAAATCATGGAGACAAGTTACCTGTTTTCCATCC
AGAGTGTAGAGTTTTTTGACAACCCCGGTCTCCAGTTTGATGGCTTCTGTGATATCAGTGAGGACTTGCT
CAAAAGAGTGGGCTGTCTTCTTGTTCAGAAGCACACGCACAGCCTTCCGAGGCTTCACCCCACTGCGGAT
GATGGTAACCAGCTTGGGGCGCACAAAGTCCTTGTTCTCCCTGGCCTGTGCACTGTTGCTGCTAGCCAAA
GACTGGGGGGCTTTCATATTGGCAGATGTTTTTACGTTGACAGACCAGTTGGGATTGACATTCTTGGTGT
ACTCCACCTTTTTAAAGAAGTTGTCTGAGGAACAGACATAGCTTTCCCCTTCCTCCAGTTCATCCATGCT
TCCGATCTTCCTGGATCCATCAATGGTGTAAATGTAACGCACTCCCTGA
