>Addgene plasmid #80599 | pLenti6-DCX-EGFP | addgene partial sequence | sequence record 160427 | CMV-F 5'-CGCAAATGGGCGGTAGGCGTG-3'
ACCGTCAGATCGCCTGGAGACGCCATCCACGCTGTTTTGACCTCCATAGAAGACACCGACTCTAGAGGAT
CCACTAGTCCAGTGTGGTGGAATTCTGCAGATATCAACAAGTTTGTACAAAAAAGCAGGCTCCGCGGCCC
TAGCGCTACCGGACTCAGATCTCGAGCTCAAGCTTCGAATTAATTCGCCCTTCTCGGTACCATGGAACTT
GATTTTGGACACTTTGACGAAAGAGATAAGACATCCAGGAACATGCGAGGCTCCCGGATGAATGGGTTGC
CTAGCCCCACTCACAGCGCCCACTGTA
